>Addgene plasmid #47665 | Danio rerio cryabb | addgene full sequence | sequence record 405315 | Addgene NGS Result
TTCCCCATCGGTGATGTCGGCGATATAGGCGCCAGCAACCGCACCTGTGGCGCCGGTGATGCCGGCCACG
ATGCGTCCGGCGTAGAGGATCGAGATCTCGATCCCGCGAAATTAATACGACTCACTATAGGGGAATTGTG
AGCGGATAACAATTCCCCTCTAGAAATAATTTTGTTTAACTTTAAGAAGGAGATATACATATGGACATCG
CCATCAATCCCCCGTTCCGGCGCATCTTATTTCCTATCTTCTTTCCCCGCCGGCAATTTGGGGAGCATAT
TACTGAGGCCGACGTGATCTCCTCATTGTACTCCCAACGATCTTCCTTTCTTCGCAGTCCAAGTTGGATG
GAAAGCGGAGTTTCTGAGGTGAAAATGGAAAAGGACCAATTCTCACTAAGTCTGGATGTTAAACACTTTG
CACCAGAGGAGCTATCAGTGAAAATCATTGGAGATTTCATTGAAATTCATGCTAAACATGAAGATCGTCA
GGACGGTCACGGTTTTGTCTCACGAGAGTTTTTGAGAAAATACCGTGTCCCTGTTGGTGTGGATCCAGCC
TCCATCACGTCCTCGCTGTCTTCTGATGGTGTGCTGACAGTGACAGGCCCACTAAAGCTCTCAGACGGCC
CAGAACGCACCATCGCCATCCCCGTAACTCGTGATGACAAAACCACCGTCGCTGGCCCTCAGAAGTAAAG
ATGCTAAACGTCAACTTTCAAAAAAAAAAAAAAAAAGGGCGGCCGCTCTAGAGTATCCCTCGAGCACCAC
CACCACCACCACTGAGATCCGGCTGCTAACAAAGCCCGAAAGGAAGCTGAGTTGGCTGCTGCCACCGCTG
AGCAATAACTAGCATAACCCCTTGGGGCCTCTAAACGGGTCTTGAGGGGTTTTTTGCTGAAAGGAGGAAC
TATATCCGGATTGGCGAATGGG
[124 nt withheld, positions 933-1056]
C
[91 nt withheld, positions 1058-1148]
A
[49 nt withheld, positions 1150-1198]
CCTTTGACGTTGGAGTCCACGTTCTTT
[37 nt withheld, positions 1226-1262]
ACCCTATCTCGGTCTATTCTTTTGATTTATAAGGGATTTTGCCGATTTCGGCCTATTGGTTAAAAAATGA
GCTGATTTAACAAAAATTTAACGCGAATTTTAACAAAATATTAACGCTTACAATTTAGGTGGCACTTTTC
GGGGAAATGTGCGCGGAACCCCTATTTGTTTATTTTTCTAAATACATTCAAATATGTATCCGCTCATGAG
ACAATAACCCTGATAAATGCTTCAATAATATTGAAAAAGGAAGAGTATGAGTATTCAACATTTCCGTGTC
GCCCTTATTCCCTTTTTTGCGGCATTTTGCCTTCCTGTTTTTGCTCACCCAGAAACGCTGGTGAAAGTAA
AAGATGCTGAAGATCAGTTGGGTGCACGAGTGGGTTACATCGAACTGGATCTCAACAGCGGTAAGATCCT
TGAGAGTTTTCGCCCCGAAGAACGTTTTCCAATGATGAGCACTTTTAAAGTTCTGCTATGTGGCGCGGTA
TTATCCCGTATTGACGCCGGGCAAGAGCAACTCGGTCGCCGCATACACTATTCTCAGAATGACTTGGTTG
AGTACTCACCAGTCACAGAAAAGCATCTTACGGATGGCATGACAGTAAGAGAATTATGCAGTGCTGCCAT
AACCATGAGTGATAACACTGCGGCCAACTTACTTCTGACAACGATCGGAGGACCGAAGGAGCTAACCGCT
TTTTTGCACAACATGGGGGATCATGTAACTCGCCTTGATCGTTGGGAACCGGAGCTGAATGAAGCCATAC
CAAACGACGAGCGTGACACCACGATGCCTGCAGCAATGGCAACAACGTTGCGCAAACTATTAACTGGCGA
ACTACTTACTCTAGCTTCCCGGCAACAATTAATAGACTGGATGGAGGCGGATAAAGTTGCAGGACCACTT
CTGCGCTCGGCCCTTCCGGCTGGCTGGTTTATTGCTGATAAATCTGGAGCCGGTGAGCGTGGGTCTCGCG
GTATCATTGCAGCACTGGGGCCAGATGGTAAGCCCTCCCGTATCGTAGTTATCTACACGACGGGGAGTCA
GGCAACTATGGATGAACGAAATAGACAGATCGCTGAGATAGGTGCCTCACTGATTAAGCATTGGTAACTG
TCAGACCAAGTTTACTCATATATACTTTAGATTGATTTAAAACTTCATTTTTAATTTAAAAGGATCTAGG
TGAAGATCCTTTTTGATAATCTCATGACCAAAATCCCTTAACGTGAGTTTTCGTTCCACTGAGCGTCAGA
CCCCGTAGAAAAGATCAAAGGATCTTCTTGAGATCCTTTTTTTCTGCGCGTAATCTGCTGCTTGCAAACA
AAAAAACCACCGCTACCAGCGGTGGTTTGTTTGCCGGATCAAGAGCTACCAACTCTTTTTCCGAAGGTAA
CTGGCTTCAGCAGAGCGCAGATACCAAATACTGTCCTTCTAGTGTAGCCGTAGTTAGGCCACCACTTCAA
GAACTCTGTAGCACCGCCTACATACCTCGCTCTGSWRMTSSTKWYASSAKKKGCTGCTGCCAGTGGCGAT
AAGTCGTGTCTTACCGGGTTGGACTCAAGACGATAGTTACCGGATAAGGCGCAGCGGTCGGGCTGAACGG
GGGGTTCGTGCACACAGCCCAGCTTGGAGCGAACGACCTACACCGAACTGAGATACCTACAGCGTGAGCT
ATGAGAAAGCGCCACGCTTCCCGAAGGGAGAAAGGCGGACAGGTATCCGGTAAGCGGCAGGGTCGGAACA
GGAGAGCGCACGAGGGAGCTTCCAGGGGGAAACGCCTGGTATCTTTATAGTCCTGTCGGGTTTCGCCACC
TCTGACTTGAGCGTCGATTTTTGTGATGCTCGTCAGGGGGGCGGAGCCTATGGAAAAACGCCAGCAACGC
GGCCTTTTTACGGTTCCTGGCCTTTTGCTGGCCTTTTGCTCACATGTTCTTTCCTGCGTTATCCCCTGAT
TCTGTGGATAACCGTATTACCGCCTTTGAGTGAGCTGATACCGCTCGCCGCAGCCGAACGACCGAGCGCA
GCGAGTCAGTGAGCGAGGAAGCGGAAGAGCGCCTGATGCGGTATTTTCTCCTTACGCATCTGTGCGGTAT
TTCACACCGCAATGGTGCACTCTCAGTACAATCTGCTCTGATGCCGCATAGTTAAGCCAGTATACACTCC
GCTATCGCTACGTGACTGGGTCATGGCTGCGCCCCGACACCCGCCAACACCCGCTGACGCGCCCTGACGG
GCTTGTCTGCTCCCGGCATCCGCTTACAGACAAGCTGTGACCGTCTCCGGGAGCTGCATGTGTCAGAGGT
TTTCACCGTCATCACCGAAACGCGCGAGGCAGCTGCGGTAAAGCTCATCAGCGTGGTCGTGAAGCGATTC
ACAGATGTCTGCCTGTTCATCCGCGTCCAGCTCGTTGAGTTTCTCCAGAAGCGTTAATGTCTGGCTTCTG
ATAAAGCGGGCCATGTTAAGGGCGGTTTTTTCCTGTTTGGTCACTGATGCCTCCGTGTAAGGGGGATTTC
TGTTCATGGGGGTAATGATACCGATGAAACGAGAGAGGATGCTCACGATACGGGTTACTGATGATGAACA
TGCCCGGTTACTGGAACGTTGTGAGGGTAAACAACTGGCGGTATGGATGCGGCGGGACCAGAGAAAAATC
ACTCAGGGTCAATGCCAGCGCTTCGTTAATACAGATGTAGGTGTTCCACAGGGTAGCCAGCAGCATCCTG
CGATGCAGATCCGGAACATAATGGTGCAGGGCGCTGACTTCCGCGTTTCCAGACTTTACGAAACACGGAA
ACCGAAGACCATTCATGTTGTTGCTCAGGTCGCAGACGTTTTGCAGCAGCAGTCGCTTCACGTTCGCTCG
CGTATCGGTGATTCATTCTGCTAACCAGTAAGGCAACCCCGCCAGCCTAGCCGGGTCCTCAACGACAGGA
GCACGATCATGCGCACCCGTGGGGCCGCCATGCCGGCGATAATGGCCTGCTTCTCGCCGAAACGTTTGGT
GGCGGGACCAGTGACGAAGGCTTGAGCGAGGGCGTGCAAGATTCCGAATACCGCAAGCGACAGGCCGATC
ATCGTCGCGCTCCAGCGAAAGCGGTCCTCGCCGAAAATGACCCAGAGCGCTGCCGGCACCTGTCCTACGA
GTTGCATGATAAAGAAGACAGTCATAAGTGCGGCGACGATAGTCATGCCCCGCGCCCACCGGAAGGAGCT
GACTGGGTTGAAGGCTCTCAAGGGCATCGGTCGAGATCCCGGTGCCTAATGAGTGAGCTAACTTACATTA
ATTGCGTTGCGCTCACTGCCCGCTTTCCAGTCGGGAAACCTGTCGTGCCAGCTGCATTAATGAATCGGCC
AACGCGCGGGGAGAGGCGGTTTGCGTATTGGGCGCCAGGGTGGTTTTTCTTTTCACCAGTGAGACGGGCA
ACAGCTGATTGCCCTTCACCGCCTGGCCCTGAGAGAGTTGCAGCAAGCGGTCCACGCTGGTTTGCCCCAG
CAGGCGAAAATCCTGTTTGATGGTGGTTAACGGCGGGATATAACATGAGCTGTCTTCGGTATCGTCGTAT
CCCACTACCGAGATATCCGCACCAACGCGCAGCCCGGACTCGGTAATGGCGCGCATTGCGCCCAGCGCCA
TCTGATCGTTGGCAACCAGCATCGCAGTGGGAACGATGCCCTCATTCAGCATTTGCATGGTTTGTTGAAA
ACCGGACATGGCACTCCAGTCGCCTTCCCGTTCCGCTATCGGCTGAATTTGATTGCGAGTGAGATATTTA
TGCCAGCCAGCCAGACGCAGACGCGCCGAGACAGAACTTAATGGGCCCGCTAACAGCGCGATTTGCTGGT
GACCCAATGCGACCAGATGCTCCACGCCCAGTCGCGTACCGTCTTCATGGGAGAAAATAATACTGTTGAT
GGGTGTCTGGTCAGAGACATCAAGAAATAACGCCGGAACATTAGTGCAGGCAGCTTCCACAGCAATGGCA
TCCTGGTCATCCAGCGGATAGTTAATGATCAGCCCACTGACGCGTTGCGCGAGAAGATTGTGCACCGCCG
CTTTACAGGCTTCGACGCCGCTTCGTTCTACCATCGACACCACCACGCTGGCACCCAGTTGATCGGCGCG
AGATTTAATCGCCGCGACAATTTGCGACGGCGCGTGCAGGGCCAGACTGGAGGTGGCAACGCCAATCAGC
AACGACTGTTTGCCCGCCAGTTGTTGTGCCACGCGGTTGGGAATGTAATTCAGCTCCGCCATCGCCGCTT
CCACTTTTTCCCGCGTTTTCGCAGAAACGTGGCTGGCCTGGTTCACCACGCGGGAAACGGTCTGATAAGA
GACACCGGCATACTCTGCGACATCGTATAACGTTACTGGTTTCACATTCACCACCCTGAATTGACTCTCT
TCCGGGCGCTATCATGCCATACCGCGAAAGGTTTTGCGCCATTCGATGGTGTCCGGGATCTCGACGCTCT
CCCTTATGCGACTCCTGCATTAGGAAGCAGCCCAGTAGTAGGTTGAGGCCGTTGAGCACCGCCGCCGCAA
GGAATGGTGCATGCAAGGAGATGGCGCCCAACAGTCCCCCGGCCACGGGGCCTGCCACCATACCCACGCC
GAAACAAGCGCTCATGAGCCCGAAGTGGCGAGCCCGATC
Features (pLannotate 1.2.2; 19 found; start..end, strand, type, name):
    113..131     +  promoter       T7 promoter: promoter for bacteriophage T7 RNA polymerase
    132..156     +  protein_bind   lac operator: The lac repressor binds to the lac operator to inhibit transcription in E. coli. This inhibition can be relieved by adding lactose or isopropyl-β-D-thiogalactopyranoside (IPTG). lac repressor encoded by lacI
    171..193     +  RBS            RBS: efficient ribosome binding site from bacteriophage T7 gene 10 (Olins and Rangwala, 1989)
    201..695     +  CDS            Cryab (fragment): CRYAB_RAT - Experimental evidence at protein level: Swiss-Prot protein existence level 1. May contribute to the transparency and refractive index of the lens. Has chaperone-like activity, preventing aggregation of various proteins under a wide range of stress conditions. From Rattus norvegicus (Rat).
    765..782     +  CDS            9xHis (fragment): 9xHis affinity tag
    792..841     +  CDS            SET1 (fragment): solubility-enhancement tag derived from T7 phage gene 10B
    849..896     +  terminator     T7 terminator: transcription terminator for bacteriophage T7 RNA polymerase
    933..1361    +  rep_origin     f1 ori (sequence partly withheld): f1 bacteriophage origin of replication; arrow indicates direction of (+) strand synthesis
   1414..1518    +  promoter       AmpR promoter: bla
   1519..2379    +  CDS            AmpR: β-lactamase; bla; confers resistance to ampicillin, carbenicillin, and related antibiotics
   2550..3138    +  rep_origin     ori: high-copy-number ColE1/pMB1/pBR322/pUC origin of replication
   3324..3463    -  misc_feature   bom: basis of mobility region from pBR322
   3565..3756    -  CDS            rop: Rop protein, which maintains plasmids at low copy number; rop
   3773..4153    +  CDS            YPB1_ECOLX: Protein predicted: Swiss-Prot protein existence level 4. From Escherichia coli.
   4225..4516    -  CDS            TcR (fragment): tetracycline efflux protein; tet; confers resistance to tetracycline
   4531..4552    -  protein_bind   CAP binding site: CAP binding activates transcription in the presence of cAMP. E. coli catabolite activator protein
   4565..5647    -  CDS            lacI: lac repressor; lacI; The lac repressor binds to the lac operator to inhibit transcription in E. coli. This inhibition can be relieved by adding lactose or isopropyl-β-D-thiogalactopyranoside (IPTG).
   5648..5725    -  promoter       lacI promoter: lacI
   5733..91      -  CDS            TcR (fragment) (across the origin): tetracycline efflux protein; tet; confers resistance to tetracycline
