[The description below was written by a language model from this plasmid's Addgene catalogue record and pLannotate feature annotations shown in this document.]
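Description:
Danio rerio cryabb is a bacterial expression plasmid built on a pET-type backbone, recorded as pET-21b(+), for producing recombinant zebrafish alpha B-crystallin (cryabb, also known as cryab2), a lens small heat shock protein. The 558 bp coding sequence was inserted by restriction cloning between NdeI and XhoI, both of which remain intact. The automated annotation labels this open reading frame as a fragment of rat Cryab. That label reflects homology matching to a related crystallin, not the actual source species, which the catalogue gives as D. rerio.

Expression is driven by a T7 promoter followed by a lac operator and the strong ribosome binding site from T7 gene 10, with a T7 terminator downstream. The plasmid also carries lacI under its own promoter, so transcription is repressed until induction with IPTG in a host that supplies T7 RNA polymerase, such as the listed BL21(DE3) strain. A His-tag coding segment lies downstream of the insert, as is usual for this vector series, but the record does not say whether the insert's stop codon is retained or the tag is fused to the expressed protein.

The plasmid is maintained through a pBR322-type ColE1 origin accompanied by bom and rop. Selection is by ampicillin resistance from β-lactamase, and an f1 origin is also present. The residual tetracycline-resistance fragments are nonfunctional backbone remnants. The depositor comments note that full sequencing showed a backbone different from the one reported in the associated publication, a discrepancy not expected to affect recombinant protein production.
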