Addgene plasmid #47665: Danio rerio cryabb
Purpose: Recombinant protein production
Depositing lab: Mason Posner. Depositing organization: Ashland University. Publication: Functional validation of hydrophobic adaptation to physiological temperature in the small heat shock protein alphaA-crystallin. Posner M, Kiss AJ, Skiba J, Drossman A, Dolinska MB, Hejtmancik JF, Sergeev YV. PLoS One. 2012;7(3):e34438. doi: 10.1371/journal.pone.0034438. Epub 2012 Mar 29. PubMed 22479631.
Backbone
  Vector backbone: pET-21b(+)
  Vector type: Bacterial Expression
Growth in bacteria
  Bacterial resistance: Ampicillin, 100 μg/mL
  Growth temperature: 37°C
  Growth strain: BL21(DE3)
  Copy number: Unknown
Gene/Insert
  Gene/Insert name: Alpha B-crystallin (alt name: cryabb)
  Species: D. rerio (zebrafish)
  Insert size (bp): 558
  GenBank ID: BC076518.1 DQ113417.1
  Entrez Gene: cryabb (a.k.a. cryab2, wu:fe37f08, zgc:91937)
  Promoter: T7
  Cloning method: Restriction Enzyme; 5′ cloning site NdeI (not destroyed); 3′ cloning site XhoI (not destroyed)
  Sequencing primers: 5′ T7 promoter; 3′ T7 terminator
Terms and licenses: Academic/Nonprofit Terms; Industry Terms: Not Available to Industry
Depositor comments: Addgene's full plasmid sequencing results found that the plasmid backbone differs from what is reported in the associated publication, however, the change in backbone is not expected to affect the use of the plasmids to produce recombinant protein.
How to cite: Danio rerio cryabb was a gift from Mason Posner (Addgene plasmid # 47665 ; http://n2t.net/addgene:47665 ; RRID:Addgene_47665)
