>Addgene plasmid #47665 | Danio rerio cryabb | addgene partial sequence | sequence record 71948 | T7 5'-TAATACGACTCACTATAGGG-3'
TTTTGTTTAACTTTAAGAAGGAGATATACATATGGACATCGCCATCAATCCCCCGTTCCGGCGCATCTTA
TTTCCTATCTTCTTTCCCCGCCGGCAATTTGGGGAGCATATTACTGAGGCCGACGTGATCTCCTCATTGT
ACTCCCAACGATCTTCCTTTCTTCGCAGTCCAAGTTGGATGGAAAGCGGAGTTTCTGAGGTGAAAATGGA
AAAGGACCAATTCTCACTAAGTCTGGATGTTAAACACTTTGCACCAGAGGAGCTATCAGTGAAAATCATT
GGAGATTTCATTGAAATTCATGCTAAACATGAAGATCGTCAGGACGGTCACGGTTTTGTCTCACGAGAGT
TTTTGAGAAAATACCGTGTCCCTGTTGGTGTGGATCCAGCCTCCATCACGTCCTCGCTGTCTTCTGATGG
TGTGCTGACAGTGACAGGCCCACTAAAGCTCTCAGACGGCCCAGAACGCACCATCGCCATCCCCGTAACT
CGTGATGACAAAACCACCGTCGCTGGCCCTCAGAAGTAAAGATGCTAAACGTCAACTTTCAAAAAAAAAA
AAAAAAAGGGCGGCCGCTCTAGAGTATCCCTCGAGCACCACCACCACCACCACTGAGATCCGGCTGCTAA
CAAAGCCCGAAAGGAAGCTGAGTTGGCTGCTGCCACCGCTGAGCAATAACTAGCATAACCCCTTGGGGCC
TCTAAACGGGTCTTGAGGGGTTTTTTGCTGAAAGGAGGAACTATATCCGGATTGGCGAATGGG
[69 nt withheld, positions 764-832]
